>Addgene plasmid #154355 | pMAL-C2X dAmp/Kana+-MTn | addgene full sequence | sequence record 306817 | Addgene NGS Result
CCGACACCATCGAATGGTGCAAAACCTTTCGCGGTATGGCATGATAGCGCCCGGAAGAGAGTCAATTCAG
GGTGGTGAATGTGAAACCAGTAACGTTATACGATGTCGCAGAGTATGCCGGTGTCTCTTATCAGACCGTT
TCCCGCGTGGTGAACCAGGCCAGCCACGTTTCTGCGAAAACGCGGGAAAAAGTGGAAGCGGCGATGGCGG
AGCTGAATTACATTCCCAACCGCGTGGCACAACAACTGGCGGGCAAACAGTCGTTGCTGATTGGCGTTGC
CACCTCCAGTCTGGCCCTGCACGCGCCGTCGCAAATTGTCGCGGCGATTAAATCTCGCGCCGATCAACTG
GGTGCCAGCGTGGTGGTGTCGATGGTAGAACGAAGCGGCGTCGAAGCCTGTAAAGCGGCGGTGCACAATC
TTCTCGCGCAACGCGTCAGTGGGCTGATCATTAACTATCCGCTGGATGACCAGGATGCCATTGCTGTGGA
AGCTGCCTGCACTAATGTTCCGGCGTTATTTCTTGATGTCTCTGACCAGACACCCATCAACAGTATTATT
TTCTCCCATGAAGACGGTACGCGACTGGGCGTGGAGCATCTGGTCGCATTGGGTCACCAGCAAATCGCGC
TGTTAGCGGGCCCATTAAGTTCTGTCTCGGCGCGTCTGCGTCTGGCTGGCTGGCATAAATATCTCACTCG
CAATCAAATTCAGCCGATAGCGGAACGGGAAGGCGACTGGAGTGCCATGTCCGGTTTTCAACAAACCATG
CAAATGCTGAATGAGGGCATCGTTCCCACTGCGATGCTGGTTGCCAACGATCAGATGGCGCTGGGCGCAA
TGCGCGCCATTACCGAGTCCGGGCTGCGCGTTGGTGCGGATATCTCAGTAGTGGGATACGACGATACCGA
AGACAGCTCATGTTATATCCCGCCGTTAACCACCATCAAACAGGATTTTCGCCTGCTGGGGCAAACCAGC
GTGGACCGCTTGCTGCAACTCTCTCAGGGCCAGGCGGTGAAGGGCAATCAGCTGTTGCCCGTCTCACTGG
TGAAAAGAAAAACCACCCTGGCGCCCAATACGCAAACCGCCTCTCCCCGCGCGTTGGCCGATTCATTAAT
GCAGCTGGCACGACAGGTTTCCCGACTGGAAAGCGGGCAGTGAGCGCAACGCAATTAATGTAAGTTAGCT
CACTCATTAGGCACAATTCTCATGTTTGACAGCTTATCATCGACTGCACGGTGCACCAATGCTTCTGGCG
TCAGGCAGCCATCGGAAGCTGTGGTATGGCTGTGCAGGTCGTAAATCACTGCATAATTCGTGTCGCTCAA
GGCGCACTCCCGTTCTGGATAATGTTTTTTGCGCCGACATCATAACGGTTCTGGCAAATATTCTGAAATG
AGCTGTTGACAATTAATCATCGGCTCGTATAATGTGTGGAATTGTGAGCGGATAACAATTTCACACAGGA
AACAGCCAGTCCGTTTAGGTGTTTTCACGAGCACTTCACCAACAAGGACCATAGCATATGAAAATCGAAG
AAGGTAAACTGGTAATCTGGATTAACGGCGATAAAGGCTATAACGGTCTCGCTGAAGTCGGTAAGAAATT
CGAGAAAGATACCGGAATTAAAGTCACCGTTGAGCATCCGGATAAACTGGAAGAGAAATTCCCACAGGTT
GCGGCAACTGGCGATGGCCCTGACATTATCTTCTGGGCACACGACCGCTTTGGTGGCTACGCTCAATCTG
GCCTGTTGGCTGAAATCACCCCGGACAAAGCGTTCCAGGACAAGCTGTATCCGTTTACCTGGGATGCCGT
ACGTTACAACGGCAAGCTGATTGCTTACCCGATCGCTGTTGAAGCGTTATCGCTGATTTATAACAAAGAT
CTGCTGCCGAACCCGCCAAAAACCTGGGAAGAGATCCCGGCGCTGGATAAAGAACTGAAAGCGAAAGGTA
AGAGCGCGCTGATGTTCAACCTGCAAGAACCGTACTTCACCTGGCCGCTGATTGCTGCTGACGGGGGTTA
TGCGTTCAAGTATGAAAACGGCAAGTACGACATTAAAGACGTGGGCGTGGATAACGCTGGCGCGAAAGCG
GGTCTGACCTTCCTGGTTGACCTGATTAAAAACAAACACATGAATGCAGACACCGATTACTCCATCGCAG
AAGCTGCCTTTAATAAAGGCGAAACAGCGATGACCATCAACGGCCCGTGGGCATGGTCCAACATCGACAC
CAGCAAAGTGAATTATGGTGTAACGGTACTGCCGACCTTCAAGGGTCAACCATCCAAACCGTTCGTTGGC
GTGCTGAGCGCAGGTATTAACGCCGCCAGTCCGAACAAAGAGCTGGCAAAAGAGTTCCTCGAAAACTATC
TGCTGACTGATGAAGGTCTGGAAGCGGTTAATAAAGACAAACCGCTGGGTGCCGTAGCGCTGAAGTCTTA
CGAGGAAGAGTTGGCGAAAGATCCACGTATTGCCGCCACTATGGAAAACGCCCAGAAAGGTGAAATCATG
CCGAACATCCCGCAGATGTCCGCTTTCTGGTATGCCGTGCGTACTGCGGTGATCAACGCCGCCAGCGGTC
GTCAGACTGTCGATGAAGCCCTGAAAGACGCGCAGACTAATTCGAGCTCGAACAACAACAACAATAACAA
TAACAACAACCTCGGGATCGAGGGAAGGATTTCAGAATTCCTGGAAGTTCTGTTCCAGGGGCCCATGGAC
CCCGCCTGTGCGTGTGCAGCCGGCGGCGCTTGCGCTTGCGCAGGCGCTTGCGCCTGCGCAGCATGCGCAT
GTGCCGCTTGCGCAGCAAGCTGCTGCGCCTGCTGTCCCGTGGGCTGCGCCGCATGTGCCGCAGGCTGTGT
CTGCGCAGGCGCCGCGGACGCGTGCGCGTGCTGTGCCGGCGGTAGCCACCACCACCACCACCACTAAAAG
CTTGGCACTGGCCGTCGTTTTACAACGTCGTGACTGGGAAAACCCTGGCGTTACCCAACTTAATCGCCTT
GCAGCACATCCCCCTTTCGCCAGCTGGCGTAATAGCGAAGAGGCCCGCACCGATCGCCCTTCCCAACAGT
TGCGCAGCCTGAATGGCGAATGGCAGCTTGGCTGTTTTGGCGGATGAGATAAGATTTTCAGCCTGATACA
GATTAAATCAGAACGCAGAAGCGGTCTGATAAAACAGAATTTGCCTGGCGGCAGTAGCGCGGTGGTCCCA
CCTGACCCCATGCCGAACTCAGAAGTGAAACGCCGTAGCGCCGATGGTAGTGTGGGGTCTCCCCATGCGA
GAGTAGGGAACTGCCAGGCATCAAATAAAACGAAAGGCTCAGTCGAAAGACTGGGCCTTTCGTTTTATCT
GTTGTTTGTCGGTGAACGCTCTCCTGAGTAGGACAAATCCGCCGGGAGCGGATTTGAACGTTGCGAAGCA
ACGGCCCGGAGGGTGGCGGGCAGGACGCCCGCCATAAACTGCCAGGCATCAAATTAAGCAGAAGGCCATC
CTGACGGATGGCCTTTTTGCGTTTCTACAAACTCTTTTGTTTATTTTTCTAAATACATTCAAATATGTAT
CCGCTCGGTACCCCGCTCATGAATTAATTCTTAGAAAAACTCATCGAGCATCAAATGAAACTGCAATTTA
TTCATATCAGGATTATCAATACCATATTTTTGAAAAAGCCGTTTCTGTAATGAAGGAGAAAACTCACCGA
GGCAGTTCCATAGGATGGCAAGATCCTGGTATCGGTCTGCGATTCCGACTCGTCCAACATCAATACAACC
TATTAATTTCCCCTCGTCAAAAATAAGGTTATCAAGTGAGAAATCACCATGAGTGACGACTGAATCCGGT
GAGAATGGCAAAAGTTTATGCATTTCTTTCCAGACTTGTTCAACAGGCCAGCCATTACGCTCGTCATCAA
AATCACTCGCATCAACCAAACCGTTATTCATTCGTGATTGCGCCTGAGCGAGACGAAATACGCGATCGCT
GTTAAAAGGACAATTACAAACAAGAATCGAATGCAACCGGCGCAGGAACACTGCCAGCGCATCAACAATA
TTTTCACCTGAATCAGGATATTCTTCTAATACCTGGAATGCTGTTTTCCCGGGGATCGCAGTGGTGAGTA
ACCATGCATCATCAGGAGTACGGATAAAATGCTTGATGGTCGGAAGAGGCATAAATTCGGTCAGCCAGTT
TAGTCTGACCATCTCATCTGTAACATCATTGGCAACGCTACCTTTGCCATGTTTCAGAAACAACTCTGGC
GCATCGGGCTTCCCATACAATCGATAGATTGTCGCACCTGATTGCCCGACATTATCGCGAGCCCATTTAT
ACCCATATAAATCAGCATCCATGTTGGAGTTTAATCGCGGCCTAGAGCAAGACGTTTCCCGTTGAATATG
GCTCATAACACCCCTTGTATTACTGTTTATGTAAGCAGACAGTTTTATTGTTCATGACCAAAATCCCTTA
ACGTGAGTTTTCGTTCCACTGAGCGTCAGACCCCGTAGACCATGGCTGTCAGACCAAGTTTACTCATATA
TACTTTAGATTGATT
[38 nt withheld, positions 4566-4603]
A
[37 nt withheld, positions 4605-4641]
ATTTTGTTAAAATTCGCGTTAAATTTTTGTTAAATCAGCTCATTTTTTAACCAATAGGCCGAAATCGGCA
AAATCCCTTATAAATCAAAAGAATAGACCGAGATAGGGT
[37 nt withheld, positions 4751-4787]
AAAGAACGTGGACTCCAACGTCAAAGG
[141 nt withheld, positions 4815-4955]
G
[125 nt withheld, positions 4957-5081]
AAAGGATCTAGGTGAAGATCCTTTTTGATAATCTCATGACCAAAATCCCTTAACGTGAGTTTTCGTTCCA
CTGAGCGTCAGACCCCGTAGAAAAGATCAAAGGATCTTCTTGAGATCCTTTTTTTCTGCGCGTAATCTGC
TGCTTGCAAACAAAAAAACCACCGCTACCAGCGGTGGTTTGTTTGCCGGATCAAGAGCTACCAACTCTTT
TTCCGAAGGTAACTGGCTTCAGCAGAGCGCAGATACCAAATACTGTCCTTCTAGTGTAGCCGTAGTTAGG
CCACCACTTCAAGAACTCTGTAGCACCGCCTACATACCTCGCTCTGCTAATCCTGTTACCAGTGGCTGCT
GCCAGTGGCGATAAGTCGTGTCTTACCGGGTTGGACTCAAGACGATAGTTACCGGATAAGGCGCAGCGGT
CGGGCTGAACGGGGGGTTCGTGCACACAGCCCAGCTTGGAGCGAACGACCTACACCGAACTGAGATACCT
ACAGCGTGAGCTATGAGAAAGCGCCACGCTTCCCGAAGGGAGAAAGGCGGACAGGTATCCGGTAAGCGGC
AGGGTCGGAACAGGAGAGCGCACGAGGGAGCTTCCAGGGGGAAACGCCTGGTATCTTTATAGTCCTGTCG
GGTTTCGCCACCTCTGACTTGAGCGTCGATTTTTGTGATGCTCGTCAGGGGGGCGGAGCCTATGGAAAAA
CGCCAGCAACGCGGCCTTTTTACGGTTCCTGGCCTTTTGCTGGCCTTTTGCTCACATGTTCTTTCCTGCG
TTATCCCCTGATTCTGTGGATAACCGTATTACCGCCTTTGAGTGAGCTGATACCGCTCGCCGCAGCCGAA
CGACCGAGCGCAGCGAGTCAGTGAGCGAGGAAGCGGAAGAGCGCCTGATGCGGTATTTTCTCCTTACGCA
TCTGTGCGGTATTTCACACCGCATATATGGTGCACTCTCAGTACAATCTGCTCTGATGCCGCATAGTTAA
GCCAGTATACACTCCGCTATCGCTACGTGACTGGGTCATGGCTGCGCCCCGACACCCGCCAACACCCGCT
GACGCGCCCTGACGGGCTTGTCTGCTCCCGGCATCCGCTTACAGACAAGCTGTGACCGTCTCCGGGAGCT
GCATGTGTCAGAGGTTTTCACCGTCATCACCGAAACGCGCGAGGCAGCTGCGGTAAAGCTCATCAGCGTG
GTCGTGCAGCGATTCACAGATGTCTGCCTGTTCATCCGCGTCCAGCTCGTTGAGTTTCTCCAGAAGCGTT
AATGTCTGGCTTCTGATAAAGCGGGCCATGTTAAGGGCGGTTTTTTCCTGTTTGGTCACTGATGCCTCCG
TGTAAGGGGGATTTCTGTTCATGGGGGTAATGATACCGATGAAACGAGAGAGGATGCTCACGATACGGGT
TACTGATGATGAACATGCCCGGTTACTGGAACGTTGTGAGGGTAAACAACTGGCGGTATGGATGCGGCGG
GACCAGAGAAAAATCACTCAGGGTCAATGCCAGCGCTTCGTTAATACAGATGTAGGTGTTCCACAGGGTA
GCCAGCAGCATCCTGCGATGCAGATCCGGAACATAATGGTGCAGGGCGCTGACTTCCGCGTTTCCAGACT
TTACGAAACACGGAAACCGAAGACCATTCATGTTGTTGCTCAGGTCGCAGACGTTTTGCAGCAGCAGTCG
CTTCACGTTCGCTCGCGTATCGGTGATTCATTCTGCTAACCAGTAAGGCAACCCCGCCAGCCTAGCCGGG
TCCTCAACGACAGGAGCACGATCATGCGCACCCGTGGCCAGGACCCAACGCTGCCCGAAATT
Features (pLannotate 1.2.2; 19 found; start..end, strand, type, name):
      3..80      +  promoter       lacIq promoter: lacI (mutant); In the lacIq allele, a single base change in the promoter boosts expression of the lacI gene about 10-fold.
     81..1163    +  CDS            lacI: lac repressor; lacI; The lac repressor binds to the lac operator to inhibit transcription in E. coli. This inhibition can be relieved by adding lactose or isopropyl-β-D-thiogalactopyranoside (IPTG).
   1176..1197    +  protein_bind   CAP binding site: CAP binding activates transcription in the presence of cAMP. E. coli catabolite activator protein
   1216..1233    +  promoter       tet promoter (fragment): E. coli promoter for tetracycline efflux protein gene
   1406..1434    +  promoter       tac promoter: strong E. coli promoter; hybrid between the trp and lac UV5 promoters
   1442..1458    +  protein_bind   lac operator: The lac repressor binds to the lac operator to inhibit transcription in E. coli. This inhibition can be relieved by adding lactose or isopropyl-β-D-thiogalactopyranoside (IPTG). lac repressor encoded by lacI
   1528..2628    +  CDS            MBP: maltose binding protein from E. coli; malE (mutated); This version of the gene does not encode a signal sequence, so MBP will remain in the cytosol.
   2916..2934    +  CDS            9xHis (fragment): 9xHis affinity tag
   2946..3100    +  CDS            lacZα (fragment): LacZα fragment of β-galactosidase; lacZ fragment
   3193..3308    +  ncRNA          5S rRNA: Accession: RF00001 - 5S ribosomal RNA
   3312..3398    +  terminator     rrnB T1 terminator: Escherichia coli rrnB; transcription terminator T1 from the E. coli rrnB gene
   3490..3517    +  terminator     rrnB T2 terminator: transcription terminator T2 from the E. coli rrnB gene
   3536..3576    +  promoter       AmpR promoter (fragment): bla
   3601..4416    -  CDS            KanR: aminoglycoside phosphotransferase; aph(3')-Ia; confers resistance to kanamycin in bacteria or G418 (Geneticin®) in eukaryotes
   4567..5080    -  rep_origin     M13 ori (sequence partly withheld): M13 bacteriophage origin of replication; arrow indicates direction of (+) strand synthesis
   5191..5779    +  rep_origin     ori: high-copy-number ColE1/pMB1/pBR322/pUC origin of replication
   5965..6107    -  misc_feature   bom: basis of mobility region from pBR322
   6209..6400    -  CDS            rop: Rop protein, which maintains plasmids at low copy number; rop
   6417..6797    +  CDS            YPB1_ECOLX: Protein predicted: Swiss-Prot protein existence level 4. From Escherichia coli.
