[The description below was written by a language model from this plasmid's Addgene catalogue record and pLannotate feature annotations shown in this document.]
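Description:
pMAL-C2X dAmp/Kana+-MTn is a 6,893-nt bacterial expression plasmid built on the pMAL-c2X backbone, in which, as the name and feature table indicate, the original ampicillin resistance gene has been replaced by a kanamycin marker. Only a fragment of the AmpR promoter remains, adjacent to an aph(3')-Ia KanR coding sequence in the opposite orientation. The plasmid replicates in E. coli from a ColE1/pMB1-type origin. The pBR322-derived bom region and the rop gene are also present, which fits the low copy number listed in the catalogue. An M13 phage origin is also annotated, which in principle allows single-stranded DNA production with helper phage.

Expression is driven by the strong hybrid tac promoter, controlled by a downstream lac operator. The plasmid carries lacI under the up-mutated lacIq promoter, so transcription is repressed until it is induced with IPTG. The first annotated coding sequence is a signal-sequence-less malE, which encodes maltose binding protein that stays in the cytosol. The unannotated stretch between MBP and a short polyhistidine tag annotation is where the MTn insert presumably lies. This suggests an MBP–MTn–His fusion, consistent with the recorded C-terminal His tag, although the reading frame and junctions cannot be confirmed from the table. A residual lacZα fragment follows, and then the rrnB region with its T1 and T2 terminators.

The record gives no species or definition for MTn and does not list the cloning sites. The stated purpose is bacterial expression of MTn, and the associated publication concerns genetically encoded tags for synthesising gold nanoparticles visible by electron microscopy in cells. The MBP and His tags would allow affinity purification of the fusion protein.
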