Addgene plasmid #154355: pMAL-C2X dAmp/Kana+-MTn
Purpose: Bacterial expression of MTn
Depositing lab: Wanzhong He. Depositing organization: National Institute of Biological Sciences, Beijing. Publication: Genetically encoded tags for direct synthesis of EM-visible gold nanoparticles in cells. Jiang Z, Jin X, Li Y, Liu S, Liu XM, Wang YY, Zhao P, Cai X, Liu Y, Tang Y, Sun X, Liu Y, Hu Y, Li M, Cai G, Qi X, Chen S, Du LL, He W. Nat Methods. 2020 Sep;17(9):937-946. doi: 10.1038/s41592-020-0911-z. Epub 2020 Aug 10. PubMed 32778831.
Backbone
  Vector backbone: pMAL-c2X
  Vector type: Bacterial Expression
Growth in bacteria
  Bacterial resistance: Kanamycin, 50 μg/mL
  Growth temperature: 37°C
  Growth strain: DH5alpha
  Copy number: Low Copy
Gene/Insert
  Gene/Insert name: MTn
  Species: Unspecified
  Tag / fusion protein: His (C terminal on insert)
  Cloning method: Restriction Enzyme; 5′ cloning site Unknown (unknown if destroyed)
Terms and licenses: Academic/Nonprofit Terms; Industry Terms: Not Available to Industry
How to cite: pMAL-C2X dAmp/Kana+-MTn was a gift from Wanzhong He (Addgene plasmid # 154355 ; http://n2t.net/addgene:154355 ; RRID:Addgene_154355)
