>Addgene plasmid #154355 | pMAL-C2X dAmp/Kana+-MTn | depositor partial sequence | sequence record 298706 | MTn
ATGGACCCCGCCTGTGCGTGTGCAGCCGGCGGCGCTTGCGCTTGCGCAGGCGCTTGCGCCTGCGCAGCAT
GCGCATGTGCCGCTTGCGCAGCAAGCTGCTGCGCCTGCTGTCCCGTGGGCTGCGCCGCATGTGCCGCAGG
CTGTGTCTGCGCAGGCGCCGCGGACGCGTGCGCGTGCTGTGCC
